Addgene plasmid #232667: pXJ-Myc-IRF4
Purpose: transient expresses IRF4 in mammalian cells
Depositing lab: Chen-Yang Shen. Publication: Functional genomic analysis reveals HAVCR1 as the key regulator of 5q33.3 locus linked to hyperlipidemia. Chen WT, Hsiung CN, Jou YS, Wang HC, Shen CY, Chou WC. HGG Adv. 2026 May 25:100630. doi: 10.1016/j.xhgg.2026.100630. PubMed 42186223.
Backbone
  Vector backbone: modified pXJ40
  Backbone size w/o insert (bp): 4669
  Vector type: Mammalian Expression
  Selectable markers: No mammalian selection marker
Growth in bacteria
  Bacterial resistance: Ampicillin, 100 μg/mL
  Growth temperature: 37°C
  Growth strain: DH5alpha
  Copy number: High Copy
Gene/Insert
  Gene/Insert name: IRF4
  Species: H. sapiens (human)
  Insert size (bp): 1356
  Entrez Gene: IRF4 (a.k.a. LSIRF, MUM1, NF-EM5, SHEP8)
  Promoter: CMV
  Tag / fusion protein: Myc (N terminal on insert)
  Cloning method: Restriction Enzyme; 5′ cloning site BamHI (not destroyed); 3′ cloning site XhoI (not destroyed)
  Sequencing primers: 5′ Bglob-intron-F; 3′ SV40pA-R
Terms and licenses: Academic/Nonprofit Terms; Industry Terms: Not Available to Industry
How to cite: pXJ-Myc-IRF4 was a gift from Chen-Yang Shen (Addgene plasmid # 232667 ; http://n2t.net/addgene:232667 ; RRID:Addgene_232667)
