[The description below was written by a language model from this plasmid's Addgene catalogue record and pLannotate feature annotations shown in this document.]
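Description:
pXJ-Myc-IRF4 is a mammalian expression plasmid built on a modified pXJ40 backbone for transient production of human IRF4 carrying an N-terminal Myc epitope tag. The sequenced plasmid is about 6.0 kb. It is maintained in E. coli through a high-copy ColE1/pUC-type origin and selected with ampicillin via the β-lactamase gene and its native promoter. An f1 phage origin is also present, along with short remnants of lacZα, rop and the pBR322 bom region left over from the vector's ancestry. There is no mammalian selection marker, so the plasmid is suited to transient transfection rather than generation of stable lines.

The expression cassette is driven by the human cytomegalovirus immediate early enhancer and promoter, followed by a rabbit β-globin intron, which provides a splicing event in the 5′ untranslated region that generally improves mRNA processing and expression. A T7 promoter lies just upstream of the coding region and could in principle support in vitro transcription. The Myc tag precedes the IRF4 open reading frame, which was inserted between retained BamHI and XhoI sites. Downstream are a fragment of a pBluescript-type polylinker, a second T7 promoter in reverse orientation, SV40 small t intron and large T antigen fragments, and the SV40 polyadenylation signal that terminates the transcript.

IRF4 is a lymphoid-associated transcription factor of the interferon regulatory factor family. The Myc tag allows the overexpressed protein to be detected or immunoprecipitated with anti-Myc antibodies. The associated study concerns functional genomic analysis of a hyperlipidemia-linked locus, but the record does not say how the plasmid was used there.
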