Features (pLannotate 1.2.2; 20 found; start..end, strand, type, name):
      2..305     +  enhancer       CMV enhancer: human cytomegalovirus immediate early enhancer
    306..509     +  promoter       CMV promoter: human cytomegalovirus (CMV) immediate early promoter
    625..647     +  promoter       SRα promoter (fragment): hybrid promoter consisting of the SV40 early promoter plus part of the long terminal repeat of human T-lymphotrophic virus 1
    671..1243    +  intron         β-globin intron: intron from rabbit β-globin gene
   1298..1316    +  promoter       T7 promoter: promoter for bacteriophage T7 RNA polymerase
   1337..1366    +  CDS            Myc: Myc (human c-Myc proto-oncogene) epitope tag
   1388..2740    +  CDS            IRF4 (sequence partly withheld): IRF4_HUMAN - Also known as MUM1. Experimental evidence at protein level: Swiss-Prot protein existence level 1. Transcriptional activator. Binds to the interferon-stimulated response element (ISRE) of the MHC class I promoter. Binds the immunoglobulin lambda light chain enhancer, together with PU.1. Probably plays a role in ISRE-targeted signal transduction mechanisms specific to lymphoid cells. Involved in CD8(+) dendritic cell differentiation by forming a complex with the BATF-JUNB heterodimer in immune cells, leading to recognition of AICE sequence (5'-TGAnTCA/GAAA- 3'), an immune-specific r
   2744..2764    +  misc_feature   MCS (fragment): pBluescript multiple cloning site
   2804..2822    -  promoter       T7 promoter: promoter for bacteriophage T7 RNA polymerase
   2832..2871    +  CDS            lacZα (fragment): LacZα fragment of β-galactosidase; lacZ fragment
   2881..2936    +  intron         small t intron (fragment): SV40 (simian virus 40) small t antigen intron
   2936..3073    +  CDS            large T antigen (fragment): large T antigen from SV40 (simian virus 40)
   3096..3217    +  polyA_signal   SV40 poly(A) signal: SV40 polyadenylation signal
   3416..4004    -  rep_origin     ori: high-copy-number ColE1/pMB1/pBR322/pUC origin of replication
   4175..5035    -  CDS            AmpR: β-lactamase; bla; confers resistance to ampicillin, carbenicillin, and related antibiotics
   5036..5140    -  promoter       AmpR promoter: bla
   5235..5270    +  CDS            rop (fragment): Rop protein, which maintains plasmids at low copy number; rop
   5372..5471    +  misc_feature   bom (fragment): basis of mobility region from pBR322
   5499..5927    -  rep_origin     f1 ori (sequence partly withheld): f1 bacteriophage origin of replication; arrow indicates direction of (+) strand synthesis
   5931..5999    -  CDS            lacZα (fragment): LacZα fragment of β-galactosidase; lacZ fragment
>Addgene plasmid #232667 | pXJ-Myc-IRF4 | addgene full sequence | sequence record 464296 | Addgene NGS Result
CCGTTACATAACTTACGGTAAATGGCCCGCCTGGCTGACCGCCCAACGACCCCCGCCCATTGACGTCAAT
AATGACGTATGTTCCCATAGTAACGCCAATAGGGACTTTCCATTGACGTCAATGGGTGGAGTATTTACGG
TAAACTGCCCACTTGGCAGTACATCAAGTGTATCATATGCCAAGTACGCCCCCTATTGACGTCAATGACG
GTAAATGGCCCGCCTGGCATTATGCCCAGTACATGACCTTATGGGACTTTCCTACTTGGCAGTACATCTA
CGTATTAGTCATCGCTATTACCATGGTGATGCGGTTTTGGCAGTACATCAATGGGCGTGGATAGCGGTTT
GACTCACGGGGATTTCCAAGTCTCCACCCCATTGACGTCAATGGGAGTTTGTTTTGGCACCAAAATCAAC
GGGACTTTCCAAAATGTCGTAACAACTCCGCCCCATTGACGCAAATGGGCGGTAGGCGTGTACGGTGGGA
GGTCTATATAAGCAGAGCTCGTTTAGTGAACCGTCAGATCGCCTGGAGACGCCATCCACGCTGTTTTGAC
CTCCATAGAAGACACCGGGACCGATCCAGCCTCCGCGGCCGGGAACGGTGCATTGGAACGGACCCCTAGG
CTTTTGCAAAAAGCTCCGGATCGATCCTGAGAACTTCAGGGTGAGTTTGGGGACCCTTGATTGTTCTTTC
TTTTTCGCTATTGTAAAATTCATGTTATATGGAGGGGGCAAAGTTTTCAGGGTGTTGTTTAGAATGGGAA
GATGTCCCTTGTATCACCATGGACCCTCATGATAATTTTGTTTCTTTCACTTTCTACTCTGTTGACAACC
ATTGTCTCCTCTTATTTTCTTTTCATTTTCTGTAACTTTTTCGTTAAACTTTAGCTTGCATTTGTAACGA
ATTTTTAAATTCACTTTTGTTTATTTGTCAGATTGTAAGTACTTTCTCTAATCACTTTTTTTTCAAGGCA
ATCAGGGTATATTATATTGTACTTCAGCACAGTTTTAGAGAACAATTGTTATAATTAAATGATAAGGTAG
AATATTTCTGCATATAAATTCTGGCTGGCGTGGAAATATTCTTATTGGTAGAAACAACTACATCCTGGTC
ATCATCCTGCCTTTCTCTTTATGGTTACAATGATATACACTGTTTGAGATGAGGATAAAATACTCTGAGT
CCAAACCGGGCCCCTCTGCTAACCATGTTCATGCCTTCTTCTTTTTCCTACAGCTCCTGGGCAACGTGCT
GGTTATTGTGCTGTCTCATCATTTTGGCAAAGAATTGTAATACGACTCACTATAGGGCGAATTCACCATG
GCAGAGGAGCAAAAGCTCATTTCTGAAGAGGACTTGTTGCGGAAACATATGGGATCCATGAACCTGGAGG
GCGGCGGCCGAGGCGGAGAGTTCGGCATGAGCGCGGTGAGCTGTGGCAACGGGAAGCTCCGCCAGTGGCT
GATCGACCAGATCGACAGCGGCAAGTACCCCGGGCTGGTGTGGGAGAACGAGGAGAAGAGCATCTTCCGC
ATCCCCTGGAAGCACGCGGGCAAGCAGGACTACAACCGCGAGGAGGACGCCGCGCTCTTCAAGGCTTGGG
CACTGTTTAAAGGAAAGTTCCGAGAAGGCATCGACAAGCCGGACCCTCCCACCTGGAAGACGCGCCTGCG
GTGCGCTTTGAACAAGAGCAATGACTTTGAGGAACTGGTTGAGCGGAGCCAGCTGGACATCTCAGACCCG
TACAAAGTGTACAGGATTGTTCCTGAGGGAGCCAAAAAAGGAGCCAAGCAGCTCACCCTGGAGGACCCGC
AGATGTCCATGAGCCACCCCTACACCATGACAACGCCTTACCCTTCGCTCCCAGCCCAGCAGGTTCACAA
CTACATGATGCCACCCCTCGACCGAAGCTGGAGGGACTACGTCCCGGATCAGCCACACCCGGAAATCCCG
TACCAATGTCCCATGACGTTTGGACCCCGCGGCCACCAC
[69 nt withheld, positions 2000-2068]
TCCCAGGCTCCCGGAGTCCCCACAGAGCCAAGCATAAGGTCTGCCGAAGCCTTGGCGTTCTCAGACTGCC
GGCTGCACATCTGCCTGTACTACCGGGAAATCCTCGTGAAGGAGCTGACCACGTCCAGCCCCGAGGGCTG
CCGGATCTCCCATGGACATACGTATGACGCCAGCAACCTGGACCAGGTCCTGTTCCCCTACCCAGAGGAC
AATGGCCAGAGGAAAAACATTGAGAAGCTGCTGAGCCACCTGGAGAGGGGCGTGGTCCTCTGGATGGCCC
CCGACGGGCTCTATGCGAAAAGACTGTGCCAGAGCAGGATCTACTGGGACGGGCCCCTGGCGCTGTGCAA
CGACCGGCCCAACAAACTGGAGAGAGACCAGACCTGCAAGCTCTTTGACACACAGCAGTTCTTGTCAGAG
CTGCAAGCGTTTGCTCACCACGGCCGCTCCCTGCCAAGATTCCAGGTGACTCTATGCTTTGGAGAGGAGT
TTCCAGACCCTCAGAGGCAAAGAAAGCTCATCACAGCTCACGTAGAACCTCTGCTAGCCAGACAACTATA
TTATTTTGCTCAACAAAACAGTGGACATTTCCTGAGGGGCTACGATTTACCAGAACACATCAGCAATCCA
GAAGATTACCACAGATCTATCCGCCATTCCTCTATTCAAGAATGACTCGAGGGGGGGCCCGGTACCTTAA
TTAATTAAGGTACCAGGTAAGTGTACCCAATTCGCCCTATAGTGAGTCGTATTACAATTCACTCGATCGC
CCTTCCCAACAGTTGCGCAGCCTGAATGGCGAATGGAGATCCAATTTTTAAGTGTATAATGTGTTAAACT
ACTGATTCTAATTGTTTGTGTATTTTAGATTCACAGTCCCAAGGCTCATTTCAGGCCCCTCAGTCCTCAC
AGTCTGTTCATGATCATAATCAGCCATACCACATTTGTAGAGGTTTTACTTGCTTTAAAAAACCTCCCAC
ACCTCCCCCTGAACCTGAAACATAAAATGAATGCAATTGTTGTTGTTAACTTGTTTATTGCAGCTTATAA
TGGTTACAAATAAAGCAATAGCATCACAAATTTCACAAATAAAGCATTTTTTTCACTGCATTCTAGTTGT
GGTTTGTCCAAACTCATCAATGTATCTTAACGCGCGACTCTAGACTCTTCCGCTTCCTCGCTCACTGACT
CGCTGCGCTCGGTCGTTCGGCTGCGGCGAGCGGTATCAGCTCACTCAAAGGCGGTAATACGGTTATCCAC
AGAATCAGGGGATAACGCAGGAAAGAACATGTGAGCAAAAGGCCAGCAAAAGGCCAGGAACCGTAAAAAG
GCCGCGTTGCTGGCGTTTTTCCATAGGCTCCGCCCCCCTGACGAGCATCACAAAAATCGACGCTCAAGTC
AGAGGTGGCGAAACCCGACAGGACTATAAAGATACCAGGCGTTTCCCCCTGGAAGCTCCCTCGTGCGCTC
TCCTGTTCCGACCCTGCCGCTTACCGGATACCTGTCCGCCTTTCTCCCTTCGGGAAGCGTGGCGCTTTCT
CATAGCTCACGCTGTAGGTATCTCAGTTCGGTGTAGGTCGTTCGCTCCAAGCTGGGCTGTGTGCACGAAC
CCCCCGTTCAGCCCGACCGCTGCGCCTTATCCGGTAACTATCGTCTTGAGTCCAACCCGGTAAGACACGA
CTTATCGCCACTGGCAGCAGCCACTGGTAACAGGATTAGCAGAGCGAGGTATGTAGGCGGTGCTACAGAG
TTCTTGAAGTGGTGGCCTAACTACGGCTACACTAGAAGAACAGTATTTGGTATCTGCGCTCTGCTGAAGC
CAGTTACCTTCGGAAAAAGAGTTGGTAGCTCTTGATCCGGCAAACAAACCACCGCTGGTAGCGGTGGTTT
TTTTGTTTGCAAGCAGCAGATTACGCGCAGAAAAAAAGGATCTCAAGAAGATCCTTTGATCTTTTCTACG
GGGTCTGACGCTCAGTGGAACGAAAACTCACGTTAAGGGATTTTGGTCATGAGATTATCAAAAAGGATCT
TCACCTAGATCCTTTTAAATTAAAAATGAAGTTTTAAATCAATCTAAAGTATATATGAGTAAACTTGGTC
TGACAGTTACCAATGCTTAATCAGTGAGGCACCTATCTCAGCGATCTGTCTATTTCGTTCATCCATAGTT
GCCTGACTCCCCGTCGTGTAGATAACTACGATACGGGAGGGCTTACCATCTGGCCCCAGTGCTGCAATGA
TACCGCGAGACCCACGCTCACCGGCTCCAGATTTATCAGCAATAAACCAGCCAGCCGGAAGGGCCGAGCG
CAGAAGTGGTCCTGCAACTTTATCCGCCTCCATCCAGTCTATTAATTGTTGCCGGGAAGCTAGAGTAAGT
AGTTCGCCAGTTAATAGTTTGCGCAACGTTGTTGCCATTGCTACAGGCATCGTGGTGTCACGCTCGTCGT
TTGGTATGGCTTCATTCAGCTCCGGTTCCCAACGATCAAGGCGAGTTACATGATCCCCCATGTTGTGCAA
AAAAGCGGTTAGCTCCTTCGGTCCTCCGATCGTTGTCAGAAGTAAGTTGGCCGCAGTGTTATCACTCATG
GTTATGGCAGCACTGCATAATTCTCTTACTGTCATGCCATCCGTAAGATGCTTTTCTGTGACTGGTGAGT
ACTCAACCAAGTCATTCTGAGAATAGTGTATGCGGCGACCGAGTTGCTCTTGCCCGGCGTCAATACGGGA
TAATACCGCGCCACATAGCAGAACTTTAAAAGTGCTCATCATTGGAAAACGTTCTTCGGGGCGAAAACTC
TCAAGGATCTTACCGCTGTTGAGATCCAGTTCGATGTAACCCACTCGTGCACCCAACTGATCTTCAGCAT
CTTTTACTTTCACCAGCGTTTCTGGGTGAGCAAAAACAGGAAGGCAAAATGCCGCAAAAAAGGGAATAAG
GGCGACACGGAAATGTTGAATACTCATACTCTTCCTTTTTCAATATTATTGAAGCATTTATCAGGGTTAT
TGTCTCATGAGCGGATACATATTTGAATGTATTTAGAAAAATAAACAAATAGGGGTTCCGCGCACATTTC
CCCGAAAAGTGCCACCTGACGTCTAAGAAACCATTATTATCATGACATTAACCTATAAAAATAGGCGTAT
CACGAGGCCCTTTCGTCTCGCGCGTTTCGGTGATGACGGTGAAAACCTCTGACACATGCAGCTCCCGGAG
ACGGTCACAGCTTGTCTGTAAGCGGATGCCGGGAGCAGACAAGCCCGTCAGGGCGCGTCAGCGGGTGTTG
GCGGGTGTCGGGGCTGGCTTAACTATGCGGCATCAGAGCAGATTGTACTGAGAGTGCACCATATGCGGTG
TGAAATACCGCACAGATGCGTAAGGAGAAAATACCGCATCAGGAAATTGTAAGCGTTAATATTTTGTTAA
AATTCGCGTTAAATTTTTGTTAAATCAGCTCATTTTTTAACCAATAGGCCGAAATCGGCAAAATCCCTTA
TAAATCAAAAGAATAGACCGAGATAGGGT
[37 nt withheld, positions 5598-5634]
AAAGAACGTGGACTCCAACGTCAAAGG
[49 nt withheld, positions 5662-5710]
T
[91 nt withheld, positions 5712-5802]
G
[124 nt withheld, positions 5804-5927]
CCATTCGCCATTCAGGCTGCGCAACTGTTGGGAAGGGCGATCGGTGCGGGCCTCTTCGCTATTACGCCAG
CTAGAGT
